Addgene plasmid #207731: qTAG-C-mNeon-Zeo
Purpose: (Empty Backbone) Empty C-terminus donor cassette. Integrate homology arms to target the C-terminus insertion of a mNeon-2A-Zeo cassette
Depositing lab: Laurence Pelletier. Depositing organization: Sinai Health System. Publication: qTAG: an adaptable plasmid scaffold for CRISPR-based endogenous tagging. Philip R, Sharma A, Matellan L, Erpf AC, Hsu WH, Tkach JM, Wyatt HDM, Pelletier L. EMBO J. 2024 Dec 12. doi: 10.1038/s44318-024-00337-5. PubMed 39668248.
Backbone
  Vector backbone: pUC19
  Backbone manufacturer: Invitrogen
  Backbone size (bp): 2686
  Vector type: Mammalian Expression, CRISPR ; Donor Cassette
  Selectable markers: Zeocin
Growth in bacteria
  Bacterial resistance: Ampicillin, 100 μg/mL
  Growth temperature: 37°C
  Growth strain: DH5alpha
  Copy number: High Copy
Gene/Insert
  Gene/Insert name: None
Terms and licenses: Academic/Nonprofit Terms; Industry Terms: Not Available to Industry
Depositor comments: Please visit https://www.biorxiv.org/content/10.1101/2023.11.01.565029v3 for bioRxiv preprint.
How to cite: qTAG-C-mNeon-Zeo was a gift from Laurence Pelletier (Addgene plasmid # 207731 ; http://n2t.net/addgene:207731 ; RRID:Addgene_207731)
