[The description below was written by a language model from this plasmid's Addgene catalogue record and pLannotate feature annotations shown in this document.]
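Description:
qTAG-C-mNeon-Zeo is an empty donor cassette plasmid for CRISPR-based endogenous tagging in mammalian cells, built on the pUC19 backbone (about 4 kb in total). It is propagated in E. coli as a high-copy plasmid through the ColE1/pUC origin and selected with ampicillin via the β-lactamase gene and its own promoter. Remnants of the pUC19 lac region (lacZα fragment, lac promoter, operator and CAP site) flank the cassette, consistent with insertion into the original cloning region. The short bom, rop and lacI fragments also annotated are backbone-derived partial matches.

The payload is a promoterless tagging module with no gene insert. It comprises an mNeonGreen coding sequence followed by the bleomycin/Zeocin resistance gene (ble), which the catalogue entry describes as joined through a 2A peptide, although the 2A element itself is not annotated in the feature table. The user adds homology arms matching the 3′ end of a target gene, so that homology-directed repair after a CRISPR-induced break fuses mNeonGreen in frame to the C-terminus of the endogenous protein. Because no mammalian promoter is annotated, the fluorescent fusion and the Zeocin marker would both depend on transcription from the targeted locus. The 2A would separate the resistance protein from the tagged product, allowing Zeocin selection to enrich for correctly integrated cells.

The ble gene is flanked by lox71 and lox66 sites in the same orientation. These mutant loxP sites should allow Cre recombinase to excise the selection marker after clones are isolated, leaving the tag in place. The record supports its use as an adaptable scaffold for generating C-terminal knock-in fluorescent reporters of endogenous proteins.
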