Features (pLannotate 1.2.2; 14 found; start..end, strand, type, name):
    137..236     +  misc_feature   bom (fragment): basis of mobility region from pBR322
    242..399     -  CDS            lacZα (fragment): LacZα fragment of β-galactosidase; lacZ fragment
    444..1151    +  CDS            mNeonGreen: mNeonGreen is a basic (constitutively fluorescent) green/yellow fluorescent protein published in 2013, derived from Branchiostoma lanceolatum. It is reported to be a very rapidly-maturing monomer with moderate acid sensitivity.
   1230..1263    +  protein_bind   lox71: Left element (LE) mutant of loxP (Araki et al., 2010). Cre-mediated recombination occurs in the 8-bp core sequence (GCATACAT). Cre recombinase
   1338..1709    +  CDS            ble: BLE_STRHI - Experimental evidence at protein level: Swiss-Prot protein existence level 1. Binding protein with a strong affinity to the bleomycin family of antibiotics. From Streptoalloteichus hindustanus.
   1716..1749    +  protein_bind   lox66: Right element (RE) mutant of loxP (Araki et al., 2010). Cre-mediated recombination occurs in the 8-bp core sequence (GCATACAT). Cre recombinase
   1818..1834    -  protein_bind   lac operator: The lac repressor binds to the lac operator to inhibit transcription in E. coli. This inhibition can be relieved by adding lactose or isopropyl-β-D-thiogalactopyranoside (IPTG). lac repressor encoded by lacI
   1842..1872    -  promoter       lac promoter: promoter for the E. coli lac operon
   1887..1908    -  protein_bind   CAP binding site: CAP binding activates transcription in the presence of cAMP. E. coli catabolite activator protein
   1921..2013    -  CDS            lacI (fragment): lac repressor; lacI; The lac repressor binds to the lac operator to inhibit transcription in E. coli. This inhibition can be relieved by adding lactose or isopropyl-β-D-thiogalactopyranoside (IPTG).
   2196..2784    -  rep_origin     ori: high-copy-number ColE1/pMB1/pBR322/pUC origin of replication
   2955..3815    -  CDS            AmpR: β-lactamase; bla; confers resistance to ampicillin, carbenicillin, and related antibiotics
   3816..3920    -  promoter       AmpR promoter: bla
   4015..35      +  CDS            rop (fragment) (across the origin): Rop protein, which maintains plasmids at low copy number; rop
>Addgene plasmid #207731 | qTAG-C-mNeon-Zeo | addgene full sequence | sequence record 413782 | Addgene NGS Result
TCGCGCGTTTCGGTGATGACGGTGAAAACCTCTGACACATGCAGCTCCCGGAGACGGTCACAGCTTGTCT
GTAAGCGGATGCCGGGAGCAGACAAGCCCGTCAGGGCGCGTCAGCGGGTGTTGGCGGGTGTCGGGGCTGG
CTTAACTATGCGGCATCAGAGCAGATTGTACTGAGAGTGCACCATATGCGGTGTGAAATACCGCACAGAT
GCGTAAGGAGAAAATACCGCATCAGGCGCCATTCGCCATTCAGGCTGCGCAACTGTTGGGAAGGGCGATC
GGTGCGGGCCTCTTCGCTATTACGCCAGCTGGCGAAAGGGGGATGTGCTGCAAGGCGATTAAGTTGGGTA
ACGCCAGGGTTTTCCCAGTCACGACGTTGTAAAACGACGGCCAGTGAATTCGGAGGAAGCGGAGGATCTG
GCGGTACCGGTGGAGGCGGATCTATGGTGAGCAAGGGCGAGGAGGATAACATGGCCTCTCTCCCAGCGAC
ACATGAGTTACACATCTTTGGCTCCATCAACGGTGTGGACTTTGACATGGTGGGTCAGGGCACCGGCAAT
CCAAATGATGGTTATGAGGAGTTAAACCTGAAGTCCACCAAGGGTGACCTCCAGTTCTCCCCCTGGATTC
TGGTCCCTCATATCGGGTATGGCTTCCATCAGTACCTGCCCTACCCTGACGGGATGTCGCCTTTCCAGGC
CGCCATGGTAGATGGCTCCGGATACCAAGTCCATCGCACAATGCAGTTTGAAGATGGTGCCTCCCTTACT
GTTAACTACCGCTACACCTACGAGGGAAGCCACATCAAAGGAGAGGCCCAGGTGAAGGGGACTGGTTTCC
CTGCTGACGGTCCTGTGATGACCAACTCGCTGACCGCTGCGGACTGGTGCAGGTCGAAGAAGACTTACCC
CAACGACAAAACCATCATCAGTACCTTTAAGTGGAGTTACACCACTGGAAATGGCAAGCGCTACCGGAGC
ACTGCGCGGACCACCTACACCTTTGCCAAGCCAATGGCGGCTAACTATCTGAAGAACCAGCCGATGTACG
TGTTCCGTAAGACGGAGCTCAAGCACTCCAAGACCGAGCTCAACTTCAAGGAGTGGCAAAAGGCCTTTAC
CGATGTGATGGGCATGGACGAGCTGTACAAGGGAGGTGGCGGTTCCGGCAAGCCCATCCCCAACCCCCTG
CTGGGCCTGGACAGCACCGGAGGTGGCGGATCAACGCGTTACCGTTCGTATAGCATACATTATACGAAGT
TATCTGGATCCGGAGCTACTAACTTCAGCCTGCTGAAGCAGGCCGGAGACGTGGAGGAGAACCCTGGACC
TTCTAGAATGGCCAAGTTGACCAGTGCCGTTCCGGTGCTCACCGCGCGCGACGTCGCCGGAGCGGTCGAG
TTCTGGACCGACCGGCTCGGGTTCAGCCGGGACTTCGTGGAGGACGACTTCGCCGGTGTGGTCCGGGACG
ACGTGACCCTGTTCATCAGCGCGGTCCAGGACCAGGTGGTGCCGGACAACACCCTGGCCTGGGTGTGGGT
GCGCGGCCTGGACGAGCTGTACGCCGAGTGGTCGGAGGTCGTGTCCACGAACTTCCGGGACGCCTCCGGG
CCGGCCATGACCGAGATCGGCGAGCAGCCGTGGGGGCGGGAGTTCGCCCTGCGCGACCCGGCCGGCAACT
GCGTGCACTTCGTGGCCGAGGAGCAGGACCCCGGGATAACTTCGTATAGCATACATTATACGAACGGTAG
CCTCGAGACCGGTAAGAGCAAGTGAAAGCTTGGCGTAATCATGGTCATAGCTGTTTCCTGTGTGAAATTG
TTATCCGCTCACAATTCCACACAACATACGAGCCGGAAGCATAAAGTGTAAAGCCTGGGGTGCCTAATGA
GTGAGCTAACTCACATTAATTGCGTTGCGCTCACTGCCCGCTTTCCAGTCGGGAAACCTGTCGTGCCAGC
TGCATTAATGAATCGGCCAACGCGCGGGGAGAGGCGGTTTGCGTATTGGGCGCTCTTCCGCTTCCTCGCT
CACTGACTCGCTGCGCTCGGTCGTTCGGCTGCGGCGAGCGGTATCAGCTCACTCAAAGGCGGTAATACGG
TTATCCACAGAATCAGGGGATAACGCAGGAAAGAACATGTGAGCAAAAGGCCAGCAAAAGGCCAGGAACC
GTAAAAAGGCCGCGTTGCTGGCGTTTTTCCATAGGCTCCGCCCCCCTGACGAGCATCACAAAAATCGACG
CTCAAGTCAGAGGTGGCGAAACCCGACAGGACTATAAAGATACCAGGCGTTTCCCCCTGGAAGCTCCCTC
GTGCGCTCTCCTGTTCCGACCCTGCCGCTTACCGGATACCTGTCCGCCTTTCTCCCTTCGGGAAGCGTGG
CGCTTTCTCATAGCTCACGCTGTAGGTATCTCAGTTCGGTGTAGGTCGTTCGCTCCAAGCTGGGCTGTGT
GCACGAACCCCCCGTTCAGCCCGACCGCTGCGCCTTATCCGGTAACTATCGTCTTGAGTCCAACCCGGTA
AGACACGACTTATCGCCACTGGCAGCAGCCACTGGTAACAGGATTAGCAGAGCGAGGTATGTAGGCGGTG
CTACAGAGTTCTTGAAGTGGTGGCCTAACTACGGCTACACTAGAAGAACAGTATTTGGTATCTGCGCTCT
GCTGAAGCCAGTTACCTTCGGAAAAAGAGTTGGTAGCTCTTGATCCGGCAAACAAACCACCGCTGGTAGC
GGTGGTTTTTTTGTTTGCAAGCAGCAGATTACGCGCAGAAAAAAAGGATCTCAAGAAGATCCTTTGATCT
TTTCTACGGGGTCTGACGCTCAGTGGAACGAAAACTCACGTTAAGGGATTTTGGTCATGAGATTATCAAA
AAGGATCTTCACCTAGATCCTTTTAAATTAAAAATGAAGTTTTAAATCAATCTAAAGTATATATGAGTAA
ACTTGGTCTGACAGTTACCAATGCTTAATCAGTGAGGCACCTATCTCAGCGATCTGTCTATTTCGTTCAT
CCATAGTTGCCTGACTCCCCGTCGTGTAGATAACTACGATACGGGAGGGCTTACCATCTGGCCCCAGTGC
TGCAATGATACCGCGAGACCCACGCTCACCGGCTCCAGATTTATCAGCAATAAACCAGCCAGCCGGAAGG
GCCGAGCGCAGAAGTGGTCCTGCAACTTTATCCGCCTCCATCCAGTCTATTAATTGTTGCCGGGAAGCTA
GAGTAAGTAGTTCGCCAGTTAATAGTTTGCGCAACGTTGTTGCCATTGCTACAGGCATCGTGGTGTCACG
CTCGTCGTTTGGTATGGCTTCATTCAGCTCCGGTTCCCAACGATCAAGGCGAGTTACATGATCCCCCATG
TTGTGCAAAAAAGCGGTTAGCTCCTTCGGTCCTCCGATCGTTGTCAGAAGTAAGTTGGCCGCAGTGTTAT
CACTCATGGTTATGGCAGCACTGCATAATTCTCTTACTGTCATGCCATCCGTAAGATGCTTTTCTGTGAC
TGGTGAGTACTCAACCAAGTCATTCTGAGAATAGTGTATGCGGCGACCGAGTTGCTCTTGCCCGGCGTCA
ATACGGGATAATACCGCGCCACATAGCAGAACTTTAAAAGTGCTCATCATTGGAAAACGTTCTTCGGGGC
GAAAACTCTCAAGGATCTTACCGCTGTTGAGATCCAGTTCGATGTAACCCACTCGTGCACCCAACTGATC
TTCAGCATCTTTTACTTTCACCAGCGTTTCTGGGTGAGCAAAAACAGGAAGGCAAAATGCCGCAAAAAAG
GGAATAAGGGCGACACGGAAATGTTGAATACTCATACTCTTCCTTTTTCAATATTATTGAAGCATTTATC
AGGGTTATTGTCTCATGAGCGGATACATATTTGAATGTATTTAGAAAAATAAACAAATAGGGGTTCCGCG
CACATTTCCCCGAAAAGTGCCACCTGACGTCTAAGAAACCATTATTATCATGACATTAACCTATAAAAAT
AGGCGTATCACGAGGCCCTTTCGTC
